>Addgene plasmid #92166 | pEHIShqprt | addgene full sequence | sequence record 190226 | Addgene NGS Result
ATCCGGATATAGTTCCTCCTTTCAGCAAAAAACCCCTCAAGACCCGTTTAGAGGCCCCAAGGGGTTATGC
TAGTTATTGCTCAGCGGTGGCAGCAGCCAACTCAGCTTCCTTTCGGGCTTTGTTAGCAGCCGGATCTCAG
TGGTGGTGGTGGTGGTGCTCGAGTGCGGCCGCAAGCTTGTCGACGGAGCTCGAATTCGGATCCTAGTGGA
TTTTGGGCACTGGAGCCACCTCTTTGGCAAACAGCTTGAGGGAGAAATCAAGGGCTGGGGCCGCCTGGGT
CAGCATCCCCATGGAGATGACGTCTATGTGCGGCCCGCAGAACTGGGGGAGGTTGTCCAGGGTGATGCCC
CCACTGGCTTCCACAGCCACACTCGGGAACTGGGCCTTCAGCACGGTGGCCGTGGGGTGCAGCTCCTCTG
GCTTGAAGTTGTCCAGCAGGACAAGGTCGGCACCAGCCTCAGCTGCCTGCACGGCCTCCTGCAGGCTGCT
GCATTCCACTTCCACCTTCAGAGCGAAGTCAGCCGCCTGTCTGGCCGCCCGCACCGCCTTCTCCACGCCA
CCGGCGGCCACCACATGGTTATCCTTCACCATCACCAGCCCTCCCAGGTCGTAGCGGTGCGAGGCGGCCC
CGCCCACCAGGAGCCCATACTTCTCCACCAGCCGGAAGCCTGGCGTGGTCTTCCTCGTGCCTGCCACGTG
CCCAGTCCAGCCGGCCCCCCTGGCGGCCTCCACTGCAGCGGCGGCAGCACTGGCAATGCCACTGCAGCGG
GCCAGCGTGTTGAGGGCCACCCGTTCCCCCAGCAGCAGGCAGTGGGCAGGGCCCCGGACCTCGGCCACTC
TGGCCACCGGCACCAGCTTCGATCCCTCGGGGAGGAACCAGGAGACTTGGCAGTTGAGTTGGGTAAATAT
GGCATCGAAGAAAGGCTGCCCTGCCAGTACCCCAGGGGATTTGGCCCACAGCGCCGCCTGCGAGGGGCCT
GCCCCGCTGACCAAGGCTGCGTAGTTGAGCCCTGGGCAGTCCTCTCGGAGCCAGCTGTCCACCAGGGCTG
CCAGGGTGACGGGCGGCAGCAGCAGCGCCAGGCCTTCAGCGTTCATGGCGCCCTGAAAATACAGGTTTTC
GGTCGTTGGGATATCGTAATCGTGATGGTGATGGTGATGGTAGTACGACATATGTATATCTCCTTCTTAA
AGTTAAACAAAATTATTTCTAGAGGGGAATTGTTATCCGCTCACAATTCCCCTATAGTGAGTCGTATTAA
TTTCGCGGGATCGAGATCGATCTCGATCCTCTACGCCGGACGCATCGTGGCCGGCATCACCGGCGCCACA
GGTGCGGTTGCTGGCGCCTATATCGCCGACATCACCGATGGGGAAGATCGGGCTCGCCACTTCGGGCTCA
TGAGCGCTTGTTTCGGCGTGGGTATGGTGGCAGGCCCCGTGGCCGGGGGACTGTTGGGCGCCATCTCCTT
GCATGCACCATTCCTTGCGGCGGCGGTGCTCAACGGCCTCAACCTACTACTGGGCTGCTTCCTAATGCAG
GAGTCGCATAAGGGAGAGCGTCGAGATCCCGGACACCATCGAATGGCGCAAAACCTTTCGCGGTATGGCA
TGATAGCGCCCGGAAGAGAGTCAATTCAGGGTGGTGAATGTGAAACCAGTAACGTTATACGATGTCGCAG
AGTATGCCGGTGTCTCTTATCAGACCGTTTCCCGCGTGGTGAACCAGGCCAGCCACGTTTCTGCGAAAAC
GCGGGAAAAAGTGGAAGCGGCGATGGCGGAGCTGAATTACATTCCCAACCGCGTGGCACAACAACTGGCG
GGCAAACAGTCGTTGCTGATTGGCGTTGCCACCTCCAGTCTGGCCCTGCACGCGCCGTCGCAAATTGTCG
CGGCGATTAAATCTCGCGCCGATCAACTGGGTGCCAGCGTGGTGGTGTCGATGGTAGAACGAAGCGGCGT
CGAAGCCTGTAAAGCGGCGGTGCACAATCTTCTCGCGCAACGCGTCAGTGGGCTGATCATTAACTATCCG
CTGGATGACCAGGATGCCATTGCTGTGGAAGCTGCCTGCACTAATGTTCCGGCGTTATTTCTTGATGTCT
CTGACCAGACACCCATCAACAGTATTATTTTCTCCCATGAAGACGGTACGCGACTGGGCGTGGAGCATCT
GGTCGCATTGGGTCACCAGCAAATCGCGCTGTTAGCGGGCCCATTAAGTTCTGTCTCGGCGCGTCTGCGT
CTGGCTGGCTGGCATAAATATCTCACTCGCAATCAAATTCAGCCGATAGCGGAACGGGAAGGCGACTGGA
GTGCCATGTCCGGTTTTCAACAAACCATGCAAATGCTGAATGAGGGCATCGTTCCCACTGCGATGCTGGT
TGCCAACGATCAGATGGCGCTGGGCGCAATGCGCGCCATTACCGAGTCCGGGCTGCGCGTTGGTGCGGAC
ATCTCGGTAGTGGGATACGACGATACCGAAGACAGCTCATGTTATATCCCGCCGTTAACCACCATCAAAC
AGGATTTTCGCCTGCTGGGGCAAACCAGCGTGGACCGCTTGCTGCAACTCTCTCAGGGCCAGGCGGTGAA
GGGCAATCAGCTGTTGCCCGTCTCACTGGTGAAAAGAAAAACCACCCTGGCGCCCAATACGCAAACCGCC
TCTCCCCGCGCGTTGGCCGATTCATTAATGCAGCTGGCACGACAGGTTTCCCGACTGGAAAGCGGGCAGT
GAGCGCAACGCAATTAATGTAAGTTAGCTCACTCATTAGGCACCGGGATCTCGACCGATGCCCTTGAGAG
CCTTCAACCCAGTCAGCTCCTTCCGGTGGGCGCGGGGCATGACTATCGTCGCCGCACTTATGACTGTCTT
CTTTATCATGCAACTCGTAGGACAGGTGCCGGCAGCGCTCTGGGTCATTTTCGGCGAGGACCGCTTTCGC
TGGAGCGCGACGATGATCGGCCTGTCGCTTGCGGTATTCGGAATCTTGCACGCCCTCGCTCAAGCCTTCG
TCACTGGTCCCGCCACCAAACGTTTCGGCGAGAAGCAGGCCATTATCGCCGGCATGGCGGCCCCACGGGT
GCGCATGATCGTGCTCCTGTCGTTGAGGACCCGGCTAGGCTGGCGGGGTTGCCTTACTGGTTAGCAGAAT
GAATCACCGATACGCGAGCGAACGTGAAGCGACTGCTGCTGCAAAACGTCTGCGACCTGAGCAACAACAT
GAATGGTCTTCGGTTTCCGTGTTTCGTAAAGTCTGGAAACGCGGAAGTCAGCGCCCTGCACCATTATGTT
CCGGATCTGCATCGCAGGATGCTGCTGGCTACCCTGTGGAACACCTACATCTGTATTAACGAAGCGCTGG
CATTGACCCTGAGTGATTTTTCTCTGGTCCCGCCGCATCCATACCGCCAGTTGTTTACCCTCACAACGTT
CCAGTAACCGGGCATGTTCATCATCAGTAACCCGTATCGTGAGCATCCTCTCTCGTTTCATCGGTATCAT
TACCCCCATGAACAGAAATCCCCCTTACACGGAGGCATCAGTGACCAAACAGGAAAAAACCGCCCTTAAC
ATGGCCCGCTTTATCAGAAGCCAGACATTAACGCTTCTGGAGAAACTCAACGAGCTGGACGCGGATGAAC
AGGCAGACATCTGTGAATCGCTTCACGACCACGCTGATGAGCTTTACCGCAGCTGCCTCGCGCGTTTCGG
TGATGACGGTGAAAACCTCTGACACATGCAGCTCCCGGAGACGGTCACAGCTTGTCTGTAAGCGGATGCC
GGGAGCAGACAAGCCCGTCAGGGCGCGTCAGCGGGTGTTGGCGGGTGTCGGGGCGCAGCCATGACCCAGT
CACGTAGCGATAGCGGAGTGTATACTGGCTTAACTATGCGGCATCAGAGCAGATTGTACTGAGAGTGCAC
CATTGCGGTGTGAAATACCGCACAGATGCGTAAGGAGAAAATACCGCATCAGGCGCTCTTCCGCTTCCTC
GCTCACTGACTCGCTGCGCTCGGTCGTTCGGCTGCGGCGAGCGGTATCAGCTCACTCAAAGGCGGTAATA
CGGTTATCCACAGAATCAGGGGATAACGCAGGAAAGAACATGTGAGCAAAAGGCCAGCAAAAGGCCAGGA
ACCGTAAAAAGGCCGCGTTGCTGGCGTTTTTCCATAGGCTCCGCCCCCCTGACGAGCATCACAAAAATCG
ACGCTCAAGTCAGAGGTGGCGAAACCCGACAGGACTATAAAGATACCAGGCGTTTCCCCCTGGAAGCTCC
CTCGTGCGCTCTCCTGTTCCGACCCTGCCGCTTACCGGATACCTGTCCGCCTTTCTCCCTTCGGGAAGCG
TGGCGCTTTCTCATAGCTCACGCTGTAGGTATCTCAGTTCGGTGTAGGTCGTTCGCTCCAAGCTGGGCTG
TGTGCACGAACCCCCCGTTCAGCCCGACCGCTGCGCCTTATCCGGTAACTATCGTCTTGAGTCCAACCCG
GTAAGACACGACTTATCGCCACTGGCAGCAGCCACTGGTAACAGGATTAGCAGAGCGAGGTATGTAGGCG
GTGCTACAGAGTTCTTGAAGTGGTGGCCTAACTACGGCTACACTAGAAGGACAGTATTTGGTATCTGCGC
TCTGCTGAAGCCAGTTACCTTCGGAAAAAGAGTTGGTAGCTCTTGATCCGGCAAACAAACCACCGCTGGT
AGCGGTGGTTTTTTTGTTTGCAAGCAGCAGATTACGCGCAGAAAAAAAGGATCTCAAGAAGATCCTTTGA
TCTTTTCTACGGGGTCTGACGCTCAGTGGAACGAAAACTCACGTTAAGGGATTTTGGTCATGAACAATAA
AACTGTCTGCTTACATAAACAGTAATACAAGGGGTGTTATGAGCCATATTCAACGGGAAACGTCTTGCTC
TAGGCCGCGATTAAATTCCAACATGGATGCTGATTTATATGGGTATAAATGGGCTCGCGATAATGTCGGG
CAATCAGGTGCGACAATCTATCGATTGTATGGGAAGCCCGATGCGCCAGAGTTGTTTCTGAAACATGGCA
AAGGTAGCGTTGCCAATGATGTTACAGATGAGATGGTCAGACTAAACTGGCTGACGGAATTTATGCCTCT
TCCGACCATCAAGCATTTTATCCGTACTCCTGATGATGCATGGTTACTCACCACTGCGATCCCCGGGAAA
ACAGCATTCCAGGTATTAGAAGAATATCCTGATTCAGGTGAAAATATTGTTGATGCGCTGGCAGTGTTCC
TGCGCCGGTTGCATTCGATTCCTGTTTGTAATTGTCCTTTTAACAGCGATCGCGTATTTCGTCTCGCTCA
GGCGCAATCACGAATGAATAACGGTTTGGTTGATGCGAGTGATTTTGATGACGAGCGTAATGGCTGGCCT
GTTGAACAAGTCTGGAAAGAAATGCATAAACTTTTGCCATTCTCACCGGATTCAGTCGTCACTCATGGTG
ATTTCTCACTTGATAACCTTATTTTTGACGAGGGGAAATTAATAGGTTGTATTGATGTTGGACGAGTCGG
AATCGCAGACCGATACCAGGATCTTGCCATCCTATGGAACTGCCTCGGTGAGTTTTCTCCTTCATTACAG
AAACGGCTTTTTCAAAAATATGGTATTGATAATCCTGATATGAATAAATTGCAGTTTCATTTGATGCTCG
ATGAGTTTTTCTAAGAATTAATTCATGAGCGGATACATATTTGAATGTATTTAGAAAAATAAACAAATAG
GGGTTCCGCGCACATTTCCCCGAAAAGTGCCACCTAAATTGTAAGCGTTAATATTTTGTTAAAATTCGCG
TTAAATTTTTGTTAAATCAGCTCATTTTTTAACCAATAGGCCGAAATCGGCAAAATCCCTTATAAATCAA
AAGAATAGACCGAGATAGGGT
[37 nt withheld, positions 5902-5938]
AAAGAACGTGGACTCCAACGTCAAAGG
[49 nt withheld, positions 5966-6014]
T
[91 nt withheld, positions 6016-6106]
G
[124 nt withheld, positions 6108-6231]
CCCATTCGCCA
Features (pLannotate 1.2.2; 21 found; start..end, strand, type, name):
     26..73      -  terminator     T7 terminator: transcription terminator for bacteriophage T7 RNA polymerase
     81..130     -  CDS            SET1 (fragment): solubility-enhancement tag derived from T7 phage gene 10B
    140..157     -  CDS            9xHis (fragment): 9xHis affinity tag
    206..1096    -  CDS            QPRT: NADC_HUMAN - Experimental evidence at protein level: Swiss-Prot protein existence level 1. Involved in the catabolism of quinolinic acid (QA). From Homo sapiens (Human).
   1100..1120    -  CDS            TEV site: tobacco etch virus (TEV) protease recognition and cleavage site
   1142..1161    -  CDS            8xHis (fragment): 8xHis affinity tag
   1179..1201    -  RBS            RBS: efficient ribosome binding site from bacteriophage T7 gene 10 (Olins and Rangwala, 1989)
   1216..1240    -  protein_bind   lac operator: The lac repressor binds to the lac operator to inhibit transcription in E. coli. This inhibition can be relieved by adding lactose or isopropyl-β-D-thiogalactopyranoside (IPTG). lac repressor encoded by lacI
   1241..1259    -  promoter       T7 promoter: promoter for bacteriophage T7 RNA polymerase
   1285..1564    +  CDS            TcR (fragment): tetracycline efflux protein; tet; confers resistance to tetracycline
   1572..1649    +  promoter       lacI promoter: lacI
   1650..2732    +  CDS            lacI: lac repressor; lacI; The lac repressor binds to the lac operator to inhibit transcription in E. coli. This inhibition can be relieved by adding lactose or isopropyl-β-D-thiogalactopyranoside (IPTG).
   2745..2766    +  protein_bind   CAP binding site: CAP binding activates transcription in the presence of cAMP. E. coli catabolite activator protein
   2781..3072    +  CDS            TcR (fragment): tetracycline efflux protein; tet; confers resistance to tetracycline
   3144..3524    -  CDS            YPB1_ECOLX: Protein predicted: Swiss-Prot protein existence level 4. From Escherichia coli.
   3541..3732    +  CDS            rop: Rop protein, which maintains plasmids at low copy number; rop
   3834..3973    +  misc_feature   bom: basis of mobility region from pBR322
   4159..4747    -  rep_origin     ori: high-copy-number ColE1/pMB1/pBR322/pUC origin of replication
   4869..5684    +  CDS            KanR: aminoglycoside phosphotransferase; aph(3')-Ia; confers resistance to kanamycin in bacteria or G418 (Geneticin®) in eukaryotes
   5693..5750    -  promoter       AmpR promoter (fragment): bla
   5803..6231    -  rep_origin     f1 ori (sequence partly withheld): f1 bacteriophage origin of replication; arrow indicates direction of (+) strand synthesis
