[The description below was written by a language model from this plasmid's Addgene catalogue record and pLannotate feature annotations shown in this document.]
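Description:
pEHIShqprt is a bacterial expression plasmid for producing full-length human quinolinate phosphoribosyltransferase (QPRT, hQPRTase) in E. coli. It is built on the pEHISTEV backbone, a pET-style vector. The plasmid carries a kanamycin resistance gene (aph(3')-Ia) for selection and replicates from a ColE1/pBR322-type origin. The rop gene and bom region are also present, consistent with the recorded low copy number. An f1 origin is included as well. The short tetracycline-resistance fragments and a partial AmpR promoter in the annotation appear to be non-functional pBR322-derived remnants.

The expression cassette consists of a T7 promoter followed by a lac operator, the T7 gene 10 ribosome binding site, an N-terminal polyhistidine tag, a TEV protease cleavage site and the QPRT coding sequence, ending at a T7 terminator. A lacI gene with its own promoter supplies repressor, so transcription stays off until IPTG is added in a DE3 host that provides T7 RNA polymerase. The roughly 0.9 kb human insert was cloned as a BspHI/BamHI fragment into the NcoI/BamHI-cut vector. This destroyed the 5′ site, and creating the BspHI site required changing Asp2 to Asn.

The catalogue describes the tag as a TEV-cleavable N-terminal 6xHis, which allows metal-affinity purification followed by tag removal. The feature table also shows a His-tag fragment and a T7 gene 10-derived fragment downstream of the insert. These look like backbone sequence, and the record does not say whether they are translated. The associated work concerns structural and kinetic characterization of the human enzyme, which acts in quinolinic acid catabolism. The sequenced record is 6,242 nt, slightly shorter than the 6,247 bp listed in the catalogue.
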