Addgene plasmid #92166: pEHIShqprt
Purpose: Plasmid pEHIShqprt expressing the full-length of human quinolinate phosphoribosyltransferase (hQPRTase) was constrcucted by inserting BspHI/BamHI-fragment into NcoI/BamHI digested pEHISTEV vector
Depositing lab: Huanting Liu & James Naismith. Depositing organization: University of St. Andrews. Publication: Structural and kinetic characterization of quinolinate phosphoribosyltransferase (hQPRTase) from homo sapiens. Liu H, Woznica K, Catton G, Crawford A, Botting N, Naismith JH. J Mol Biol. 2007 Oct 26;373(3):755-63. Epub 2007 Aug 24. 10.1016/j.jmb.2007.08.043 PubMed 17868694.
Backbone
  Vector backbone: pEHISTEV
  Backbone manufacturer: BSRC, St Andrews
  Backbone size w/o insert (bp): 5364
  Total vector size (bp): 6247
  Modifications to backbone: none
  Vector type: Bacterial Expression
Growth in bacteria
  Bacterial resistance: Kanamycin, 50 μg/mL
  Growth temperature: 37°C
  Growth strain: DH5alpha
  Growth instructions: Protein expression in (DE3) strains with IPTG induction
  Copy number: Low Copy
Gene/Insert
  Gene/Insert name: Quinolinate Phosphoribosyltransferase (alt name: hQPRTase)
  Species: H. sapiens (human)
  Insert size (bp): 894
  Mutation: changed Asp 2 to Asn to create BspHI site
  GenBank ID: BC018910.2
  Entrez Gene: QPRT (a.k.a. HEL-S-90n, QPRTase)
  Promoter: T7
  Tag / fusion protein: TEV protease -cleavable N-terminal 6His (C terminal on backbone)
  Cloning method: Restriction Enzyme; 5′ cloning site BspHI (destroyed during cloning); 3′ cloning site BamHI (not destroyed)
  Sequencing primers: 5′ T7 promoter; 3′ T7 terminator
Resource information
  A portion of this plasmid was derived from a plasmid made by: Originally cloned
Terms and licenses: Academic/Nonprofit Terms; Industry Terms: Not Available to Industry
Depositor comments: none
How to cite: pEHIShqprt was a gift from Huanting Liu & James Naismith (Addgene plasmid # 92166 ; http://n2t.net/addgene:92166 ; RRID:Addgene_92166)
